Addgene plasmid #112171: pAAV.Syn-FLEX.iGABASnFR.F102Y.Y137L.mRuby3
Purpose: GABA Sensor
Depositing lab: Loren Looger. Depositing organization: HHMI, Janelia Research Campus. Publication: A genetically encoded fluorescent sensor for in vivo imaging of GABA. Marvin JS, Shimoda Y, Magloire V, Leite M, Kawashima T, Jensen TP, Kolb I, Knott EL, Novak O, Podgorski K, Leidenheimer NJ, Rusakov DA, Ahrens MB, Kullmann DM, Looger LL. Nat Methods. 2019 Aug;16(8):763-770. doi: 10.1038/s41592-019-0471-2. Epub 2019 Jul 15. PubMed 31308547.
Backbone
  Vector backbone: pAAV.SynFLEX
  Vector type: AAV
Growth in bacteria
  Bacterial resistance: Ampicillin, 100 μg/mL
  Growth temperature: 37°C
  Growth strain: NEB Stable
  Copy number: High Copy
Gene/Insert
  Gene/Insert name: iGABASnFR.F102Y.Y137L
  Mutation: F102Y.Y137L
  Promoter: Synapsin
  Tag / fusion protein: mRuby3 (C terminal on insert)
  Cloning method: Restriction Enzyme; 5′ cloning site Unknown (unknown if destroyed); 3′ cloning site Unknown (unknown if destroyed)
Terms and licenses: Academic/Nonprofit Terms; Industry Terms: Not Available to Industry
Depositor comments: Please visit https://www.biorxiv.org/content/early/2018/05/14/322578 for bioRxiv preprint.
How to cite: pAAV.Syn-FLEX.iGABASnFR.F102Y.Y137L.mRuby3 was a gift from Loren Looger (Addgene plasmid # 112171 ; http://n2t.net/addgene:112171 ; RRID:Addgene_112171)
