[The description below was written by a language model from this plasmid's Addgene catalogue record and pLannotate feature annotations shown in this document.]
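Description:
pAAV.Syn-FLEX.iGABASnFR.F102Y.Y137L.mRuby3 is an adeno-associated virus transfer plasmid for Cre-dependent, neuron-specific expression of a genetically encoded fluorescent GABA sensor. It is built on the pAAV.SynFLEX backbone and is propagated in E. coli through a high-copy ColE1/pUC-type origin with ampicillin selection (β-lactamase under its own promoter). An f1 origin and remnants of lacZα and lac regulatory sequence are also present in the backbone. AAV2 inverted terminal repeats are annotated only as fragments flanking the expression cassette. These repeats are the elements that allow the cassette to be packaged into recombinant AAV particles.

The cassette is driven by the human synapsin I promoter followed by a chimeric intron, and it ends with a WPRE, which enhances transcript stability and expression, and an SV40 polyadenylation signal. Between these lie pairs of loxP and lox2272 sites in the FLEX (double-floxed inverted) arrangement. The sensor coding sequence sits in the opposite orientation to the promoter, so it is not expressed until Cre recombinase inverts it and locks it into the sense orientation. This restricts expression to Cre-positive neurons.

The open reading frame begins with an Igκ leader peptide and includes a GFP-derived fluorescent domain (annotated as cEGFP) and a PDGFRβ transmembrane domain, which together display the sensor on the cell surface. The GABA-binding scaffold itself is not annotated in the feature table. This variant carries the F102Y and Y137L substitutions, whose functional effect the record does not state. It is fused at the C terminus to the red fluorescent protein mRuby3, which could serve as a GABA-independent red marker of expression. The stated purpose is simply a GABA sensor, and the associated publication concerns in vivo imaging of GABA.
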