Features (pLannotate 1.2.2; 29 found; start..end, strand, type, name):
    182..770     -  rep_origin     ori: high-copy-number ColE1/pMB1/pBR322/pUC origin of replication
    941..1801    -  CDS            AmpR: β-lactamase; bla; confers resistance to ampicillin, carbenicillin, and related antibiotics
   1802..1906    -  promoter       AmpR promoter: bla
   1959..2387    -  rep_origin     f1 ori (sequence partly withheld): f1 bacteriophage origin of replication; arrow indicates direction of (+) strand synthesis
   2392..2461    -  CDS            lacZα (fragment): LacZα fragment of β-galactosidase; lacZ fragment
   2459..2486    +  repeat_region  AAV2 ITR (fragment): inverted terminal repeat of adeno-associated virus serotype 2 inverted
   2496..2550    -  CDS            lacZα (fragment): LacZα fragment of β-galactosidase; lacZ fragment
   2646..2694    -  repeat_region  AAV2 ITR (fragment): inverted terminal repeat of adeno-associated virus serotype 2 inverted
   2765..2833    +  CDS            large T antigen (fragment): large T antigen from SV40 (simian virus 40)
   2856..2977    +  polyA_signal   SV40 poly(A) signal: SV40 polyadenylation signal
   3055..3643    -  misc_feature   WPRE: woodchuck hepatitis virus posttranscriptional regulatory element
   3715..3748    -  protein_bind   loxP: Cre-mediated recombination occurs in the 8-bp core sequence (GCATACAT). Cre recombinase
   3819..3852    -  protein_bind   lox2272: Cre-mediated recombination occurs in the 8-bp core sequence (GGATACTT). lox2272 sites are compatible with each other, but incompatible with loxP or loxN sites (Lee and Saito, 1988). Cre recombinase
   3883..3945    +  sig_peptide    Igκ leader: leader sequence from mouse immunoglobulin κ light chain
   4777..5502    +  CDS            cEGFP: cEGFP is a basic (constitutively fluorescent) green fluorescent protein published in 2008, derived from Aequorea victoria.
   5674..5820    +  CDS            PDGFRβ TM domain: transmembrane domain from platelet derived growth factor receptor beta
   5839..5862    +  CDS            PDGFRβ TM domain (fragment): transmembrane domain from platelet derived growth factor receptor beta
   5866..6576    +  CDS            mRuby3: mRuby3 is a basic (constitutively fluorescent) red fluorescent protein published in 2016, derived from Entacmaea quadricolor. It has low acid sensitivity.
   6592..6625    +  protein_bind   loxP: Cre-mediated recombination occurs in the 8-bp core sequence (GCATACAT). Cre recombinase
   6688..6721    +  protein_bind   lox2272: Cre-mediated recombination occurs in the 8-bp core sequence (GGATACTT). lox2272 sites are compatible with each other, but incompatible with loxP or loxN sites (Lee and Saito, 1988). Cre recombinase
   6734..6866    -  intron         chimeric intron: chimera between introns from human β-globin and immunoglobulin heavy chain genes
   6959..7356    -  promoter       hSyn promoter (fragment): human synapsin I promoter; confers neuron-specific expression (Kügler et al., 2003)
   7459..7591    +  repeat_region  AAV2 ITR (fragment): inverted terminal repeat of adeno-associated virus serotype 2 inverted
   7586..7629    +  CDS            lacZα (fragment): LacZα fragment of β-galactosidase; lacZ fragment
   7650..7666    -  protein_bind   lac operator: The lac repressor binds to the lac operator to inhibit transcription in E. coli. This inhibition can be relieved by adding lactose or isopropyl-β-D-thiogalactopyranoside (IPTG). lac repressor encoded by lacI
   7674..7704    -  promoter       lac promoter: promoter for the E. coli lac operon
   7719..7740    -  protein_bind   CAP binding site: CAP binding activates transcription in the presence of cAMP. E. coli catabolite activator protein
   7753..7812    -  CDS            lacI (fragment): lac repressor; lacI; The lac repressor binds to the lac operator to inhibit transcription in E. coli. This inhibition can be relieved by adding lactose or isopropyl-β-D-thiogalactopyranoside (IPTG).
   7815..17      +  repeat_region  AAV2 ITR (fragment) (across the origin): inverted terminal repeat of adeno-associated virus serotype 2 inverted
>Addgene plasmid #112171 | pAAV.Syn-FLEX.iGABASnFR.F102Y.Y137L.mRuby3 | addgene full sequence | sequence record 213878 | Addgene NGS Result
TCTCTGCGCGCTCGCTCACTGACTCGCTGCGCTCGGTCGTTCGGCTGCGGCGAGCGGTATCAGCTCACTC
AAAGGCGGTAATACGGTTATCCACAGAATCAGGGGATAACGCAGGAAAGAACATGTGAGCAAAAGGCCAG
CAAAAGGCCAGGAACCGTAAAAAGGCCGCGTTGCTGGCGTTTTTCCATAGGCTCCGCCCCCCTGACGAGC
ATCACAAAAATCGACGCTCAAGTCAGAGGTGGCGAAACCCGACAGGACTATAAAGATACCAGGCGTTTCC
CCCTGGAAGCTCCCTCGTGCGCTCTCCTGTTCCGACCCTGCCGCTTACCGGATACCTGTCCGCCTTTCTC
CCTTCGGGAAGCGTGGCGCTTTCTCATAGCTCACGCTGTAGGTATCTCAGTTCGGTGTAGGTCGTTCGCT
CCAAGCTGGGCTGTGTGCACGAACCCCCCGTTCAGCCCGACCGCTGCGCCTTATCCGGTAACTATCGTCT
TGAGTCCAACCCGGTAAGACACGACTTATCGCCACTGGCAGCAGCCACTGGTAACAGGATTAGCAGAGCG
AGGTATGTAGGCGGTGCTACAGAGTTCTTGAAGTGGTGGCCTAACTACGGCTACACTAGAAGAACAGTAT
TTGGTATCTGCGCTCTGCTGAAGCCAGTTACCTTCGGAAAAAGAGTTGGTAGCTCTTGATCCGGCAAACA
AACCACCGCTGGTAGCGGTGGTTTTTTTGTTTGCAAGCAGCAGATTACGCGCAGAAAAAAAGGATCTCAA
GAAGATCCTTTGATCTTTTCTACGGGGTCTGACGCTCAGTGGAACGAAAACTCACGTTAAGGGATTTTGG
TCATGAGATTATCAAAAAGGATCTTCACCTAGATCCTTTTAAATTAAAAATGAAGTTTTAAATCAATCTA
AAGTATATATGAGTAAACTTGGTCTGACAGTTACCAATGCTTAATCAGTGAGGCACCTATCTCAGCGATC
TGTCTATTTCGTTCATCCATAGTTGCCTGACTCCCCGTCGTGTAGATAACTACGATACGGGAGGGCTTAC
CATCTGGCCCCAGTGCTGCAATGATACCGCGAGACCCACGCTCACCGGCTCCAGATTTATCAGCAATAAA
CCAGCCAGCCGGAAGGGCCGAGCGCAGAAGTGGTCCTGCAACTTTATCCGCCTCCATCCAGTCTATTAAT
TGTTGCCGGGAAGCTAGAGTAAGTAGTTCGCCAGTTAATAGTTTGCGCAACGTTGTTGCCATTGCTACAG
GCATCGTGGTGTCACGCTCGTCGTTTGGTATGGCTTCATTCAGCTCCGGTTCCCAACGATCAAGGCGAGT
TACATGATCCCCCATGTTGTGCAAAAAAGCGGTTAGCTCCTTCGGTCCTCCGATCGTTGTCAGAAGTAAG
TTGGCCGCAGTGTTATCACTCATGGTTATGGCAGCACTGCATAATTCTCTTACTGTCATGCCATCCGTAA
GATGCTTTTCTGTGACTGGTGAGTACTCAACCAAGTCATTCTGAGAATAGTGTATGCGGCGACCGAGTTG
CTCTTGCCCGGCGTCAATACGGGATAATACCGCGCCACATAGCAGAACTTTAAAAGTGCTCATCATTGGA
AAACGTTCTTCGGGGCGAAAACTCTCAAGGATCTTACCGCTGTTGAGATCCAGTTCGATGTAACCCACTC
GTGCACCCAACTGATCTTCAGCATCTTTTACTTTCACCAGCGTTTCTGGGTGAGCAAAAACAGGAAGGCA
AAATGCCGCAAAAAAGGGAATAAGGGCGACACGGAAATGTTGAATACTCATACTCTTCCTTTTTCAATAT
TATTGAAGCATTTATCAGGGTTATTGTCTCATGAGCGGATACATATTTGAATGTATTTAGAAAAATAAAC
AAATAGGGGTTCCGCGCACATTTCCCCGAAAAGTGCCACCTAAATTGTAAGCGTTAATATTTTGTTAAAA
TTCGCGTTAAATTTTTGTTAAATCAGCTCATTTTTTAACCAATAGGCCGAAATCGGCAAAATCCCTTATA
AATCAAAAGAATAGACCGAGATAGGGT
[37 nt withheld, positions 2058-2094]
AAAGAACGTGGACTCCAACGTCAAAGG
[49 nt withheld, positions 2122-2170]
T
[91 nt withheld, positions 2172-2262]
G
[124 nt withheld, positions 2264-2387]
CCCATTCGCCATTCAGGCTGCGCAACTGTTGGGAAGGGCGATCGGTGCGGGCCTCTTCGCTATTACGCCA
GCTGCGCGCTCGCTCGCTCACTGAGGCCGCCCGGGMRWTGSGTAACGCCAGGGTTTTCCCAGTCACGACG
TTGTAAAACGACGGCCAGTGAATTGTAATAATACGASCTRCGCGMBCGCCCGTATTACCGCCTTTGAGTG
AGCTGATACCGCTCGCCGCAGCCGAACGACCGAGCGCAGCGAGTCAGTGAGCGAGCGCGCAGAGAGGGAG
TGGCCAACTCCATCACTAGGGGTTCCTTGTAGTTAATGATTAACCCGCCATGCTACTTATCTACGTAGCC
ATGCTCTAGGAAGATCCTTATCGATTTTACCACATTTGTAGAGGTTTTACTTGCTTTAAAAAACCTCCCA
CATCTCCCCCTGAACCTGAAACATAAAATGAATGCAATTGTTGTTGTTAACTTGTTTATTGCAGCTTATA
ATGGTTACAAATAAAGCAATAGCATCACAAATTTCACAAATAAAGCATTTTTTTCACTGCATTCTAGTTG
TGGTTTGTCCAAACTCATCAATGTATCTTATCATGTCTGCTCGAAGCGGCCGCCCGGGTCGACTCTAGAT
GCATGCTCGAGCGGCCGCCCGGGTCGACGGTATCGATGCGGGGAGGCGGCCCAAAGGGAGATCCGACTCG
TCTGAGGGCGAAGGCGAAGACGCGGAAGAGGCCGCAGAGCCGGCAGCAGGCCGCGGGAAGGAAGGTCCGC
TGGATTGAGGGCCGAAGGGACGTAGCAGAAGGACGTCCCGCGCAGAATCCAGGTGGCAACACAGGCGAGC
AGCCAAGGAAAGGACGATGATTTCCCCGACAACACCACGGAATTGTCAGTGCCCAACAGCCGAGCCCCTG
TCCAGCAGCGGGCAAGGCAGGCGGCGATGAGTTCCGCCGTGGCAATAGGGAGGGGGAAAGCGAAAGTCCC
GGAAAGGAGCTGACAGGTGGTGGCAATGCCCCAACCAGTGGGGGTTGCGTCAGCAAACACAGTGCACACC
ACGCCACGTTGCCTGACAACGGGCCACAACTCCTCATAAAGAGACAGCAACCAGGATTTATACAAGGAGG
AGAAAATGAAAGCCATACGGGAAGCAATAGCATGATACAAAGGCATTAAAGCAGCGTATCCACATAGCGT
AAAAGGAGCAACATAGTTAAGAATACCAGTCAATCTTTCACAAATTTTGTAATCCAGAGGTTGATTATCG
ATAAGCTTCTCGAGTGGATCATTTGCAGAATTGGCCCTTTTCAGTGTTTCGAACCTCTTCGAGGGACATA
ACTTCGTATAATGTATGCTATACGAAGTTATGGGTCGATGGTGAGATTTGGACTAGAGGGTCGATGGTGA
TGCTTGGATCAAAATAGGAAGAATCCCAATGATAACTTCGTATAAAGTATCCTATACGAAGTTATACTAG
TGGTACCACCGGTGATATCGCCACCATGGAGACAGACACACTCCTGCTATGGGTACTGCTGCTCTGGGTT
CCAGGTTCCACTGGTGACAGATCTGAAAGCATCAATTTCGTGAGCTGGGGCGGTAGCACCCAGGATGCGC
AGAAGCAGGCCTGGGCCGACCCGTTCAGCAAGGCCAGCGGCATTACCGTGGTCCAGGATGGGCCCACCGA
CTACGGCAAACTCAAGGCCATGGTCGAAAGCGGCAACGTGCAGTGGGACGTGGTGGATGTAGAGGCCGAC
TTCGCCTTGCGCGCCGCCGCCGAAGGCCTGCTCGAACCCCTGGATTTCTCGGTGATCCAGCGCGACAAGA
TCGACCCGCGCTTCGTCTCCGACCATGGCGTGGGCTCGTTCCTGTATTCTTTCGTGCTCGGCTACAACGA
AGGCAAGCTCGGAGCCAGCAAGCCCCAGGACTGGACCGCGCTGTTCGACACCAAGACCTACCCCGGCAAA
CGCGCCCTCCTAAAATGGCCGAGCCCTGGCGTGCTCGAACTGGCCCTGCTCGCCGACGGCGTACCGGCCG
ACAAGCTCTACCCGCTGGACCTGGACCGCGCCTTCAAGAAACTCGACACCATCAAGAAAGACATCGTCTG
GTGGGGCGGCGGTGCACAGTCGCAGCAGCTGCTGGCCTCCGGCGAAGTCAGCATGGGCCAGTTCTGGAAC
GGTCGCATCCACGCCCTGCAAGAAGACGGCGCGCCAGTGGGCGTGAGCTGGAAGCAGAACCTGGTGATGG
CCGACATCCTCGTCGTGCCTAAAGGCACGAAGAACAAAGCCGCCGCGATGAAGTTCCTGGCCAGTGCCAG
CAGCGCCAAAGGCCAGGACGACTTTTCCGCCCTGACCGCCTATGCTCCAGTGAACATCGACAGTGTGCAG
CGCCTCGACCTTGCGCAGGTCCGGATCACCGCCGACAAGCAGAAGAACGGCATCATGGCGAACTTCAAGA
TCCGCCACAACGTGGAGGACGGCAGCGTGCAGCTCGCCGACCACTACCAGCAGAACACCCCCATCGGCGA
CGGCCCCGTGCTGCTGCCCGACAACCACTACCTGAGCACCCAGTCCGTGCTGAGCAAAGACCCCAACGAG
AAGCGCGATCACATGGTCCTGCTGGAGTTCGTGACCGCCGCCGGGATCACTCTCGGCATGGACGAGCTGT
ACAAGGGCGGTACCGGAGGGAGCATGAGCAAGGGCGAGGAGCTGTTCACCGGGGTGGTGCCCATCCTGGT
CGAGCTGGACGGCGACGTAAACGGCCACAAGTTCAGCGTGCGCGGCGAGGGCGAGGGCGATGCCACCAAC
GGCAAGCTGACCCTGAAGTTCATCTGCACCACCGGCAAGCTGCCCGTGCCCTGGCCCACCCTCGTGACCA
CCCTGACCTACGGCGTGCAGTGCTTCAGCCGCTACCCCGACCACATGAAGCAGCACGACTTCTTCAAGTC
CGCCATGCCCGAAGGCTACGTCCAGGAGCGCACCATCAGCTTCAAGGACGACGGCACCTACAAGACCCGC
GCCGAGGTGAAGTTCGAGGGCGACACCCTGGTGAACCGCATCGAGCTGAAGGGCATCGACTTCAAGGAGG
ACGGCAACATCCTGGGGCACAAGCTGGAGTACAACTGGAACGCCAACCTGGCACCGAACCTGCCGACCGC
CTACGTCAAGGATCAGATCACCCTCGATTTCGCCTACTGGGCCAAGAACGGTCCGGCCATTGCGACACGG
TGGAATGAATGGCTAGTCAAACTGCAGGTCGACGAACAAAAACTCATCTCAGAAGAGGATCTGAATGCTG
TGGGCCAGGACACGCAGGAGGTCATCGTGGTGCCACACTCCTTGCCCTTTAAGGTGGTGGTGATCTCAGC
CATCCTGGCCCTGGTGGTGCTCACCATCATCTCCCTTATCATCCTCATCATGCTTTGGCAGAAGAAGCCA
CGTTCTAGAGGCTCCGGAAATGCTGTGGGCCAGGACACGCAGGAGCGTATGGTGTCTAAGGGCGAAGAGC
TGATCAAGGAAAATATGCGTATGAAGGTGGTCATGGAAGGTTCGGTCAACGGCCACCAATTCAAATGCAC
AGGTGAAGGAGAAGGCAGGCCGTACGAGGGAGTGCAAACCATGAGGATCAAAGTCATCGAGGGAGGACCC
CTGCCATTTGCCTTTGACATTCTTGCCACGTCGTTCATGTATGGCAGCCGTACTTTTATCAAGTACCCGG
CAGACATTCCTGATTTCTTTAAACAGTCCTTTCCTGAGGGTTTTACTTGGGAAAGAGTTACGAGATACGA
AGATGGTGGAGTCGTCACCGTCACGCAGGACACCAGCCTTGAGGATGGCGAACTCGTTTACAACGTCAAA
GTCAGAGGGGTAAACTTTCCCTCCAATGGTCCCGTGATGCAGAAGAAGACCAAGGGTTGGGAGCCTAATA
CAGAGATGATGTATCCAGCAGATGGTGGTCTGAGGGGATACACTGATATTGCACTGAAAGTTGATGGTGG
TGGCCATCTGCATTGCAATTTCGTAACAACTTACAGGTCAAAAAAGACCGTCGGGAACATCAAGATGCCC
GGTGTCCATGCCGTTGATCACCGCCTGGAAAGGATAGAGGAAAGTGACAATGAAACGTACGTAGTACAAC
GCGAAGTCGCAGTTGCCAAGTACTCCAATCTTGGTGGTGGTATGGATGAACTTTATAAGTAAGCTAGCAC
TAGTATAACTTCGTATAGCATACATTATACGAAGTTATGTGTCGATGGTGATGCTTGGCAATTCGGGTCG
ATGGTGAAGCATTGGTCTTCCTATTTTGATATAACTTCGTATAGGATACTTTATACGAAGTTATGGGGAT
CATCACCTGTGGAGAGAAAGGCAAAGTGGATGTCAGTAAGACCAATAGGTGCCTATCAGAAACGCAAGAG
TCTTCTCTGTCTCGACAAGCCCAGTTTCTATTGGTCTCCTTAAACCTGTCTTGTAACCTTGATACTTACC
TGATCCAACGGCTGCGACTTGGGGCAGGGGGTCCTAGGGGTGGTCTGGCCAGGAGCCGCGGGGGCGGACT
GCGCGGTGCCCAGGAGCACAGCTGCGCTCTCAGGCACGACACGACTCCTCCGCTGCCCACCGCAGACTGA
GGCAGCGCTGAGTCGCCGGCGCCGCAGCGCAGATGGTCGCGCCCGTGCCCCCCTATCTCGCGCCTCGCGT
GGTGCGGTCCGGCTGGGCCGGCGGCGGCGCGGACGCGACCAAGGTGGCCGGGAAGGGGAGTTTGCGGGGG
ACCGGCGAGTGACGTCAGCGCGCCTTCAGTGCTGAGGCGGCGGTGGCGCGCGCCGCCAGGCGGGGGCGAA
GGCACTGTCCGCGGTGCTGAAGCTGGCAGTGCGCACGCGCCTCGCCGCATCCTGTTTCCCCTCCCCCTCT
CTGATAGGGGATGCGCAATTTGGGGAATGGGGGTTGGGTGCTTGTCCAGTGGGTCGGGGTCGGTCGTCAA
TTTAAATACTGAAAAGGGCGAATTCCAGCACACTGGAGCTCGGATCTTCCTAGAGCATGGCTACGTAGAT
AAGTAGCATGGCGGGTTAATCATTAACTACAAGGAACCCCTAGTGATGGAGTTGGCCACTCCCTCTCTGC
GCGCTCGCTCGCTCACTGAGGCCGGGCGACCAAAGGTCGCCCGACGCCCGGGCTTTGCCCGGGCGGCCTC
AGTGAGCGAGCGAGCGCGCAGCTGGCGTAATAGCGAAGAGGCCCGCACCGATCGCCCTTCCCTAGCTGTT
TCCTGTGTGAAATTGTTATCCGCTCACAATTCCACACAACATACGAGCCGGAAGCATAAAGTGTAAAGCC
TGGGGTGCCTAATGAGTGAGCTAACTCACATTAATTGCGTTGCGCTCACTGCCCGCTTTCCAGTCGGGAA
ACCTGTCGTGCCAGCTGCATTAATGAATCAGCCAAAGGGAACCCCTAGTGATGGAGTTGGCCACTCCC
